>Addgene plasmid #192419 | LLP760_L2pV1_OR-OCS_TCTP-Flp | addgene full sequence | sequence record 378111 | Addgene NGS Result
GTGCCGAATTCGGATCCGGAGTCGACAAAATTTAGAACGAACTTAATTATGATCTCAAATACATTGATAC
ATATCTCATCTAGATCTAGGTTATCATTATGTAAGAAAGTTTTGACGAATATGGCACGACAAAATGGCTA
GACTCGATGTAATTGGTATCTCAACTCAACATTATACTTATACCAAACATTAGTTAGACAAAATTTAAAC
AACTATTTTTTATGTATGCAAGAGTCAGCATATGTATAATTGATTCAGAATCGTTTTGACGAGTTCGGAT
GTAGTAGTAGCCATTATTTAATGTACATACTAATCGTGAATAGTGAATATGATGAAACATTGTATCTTAT
TGTATAAATATCCATAAACACATCATGAAAGACACTTTCTTTCACGGTCTGAATTAATTATGATACAATT
CTAATAGAAAACGAATTAAATTACGTTGAATTGTATGAAATCTAATTGAACAAGCCAACCACGACGACGA
CTAACGTTGCCTGGATTGACTCGGTTTAAGTTAACCACTAAAAAAACGGAGCTGTCATGTAACACGCGGA
TCGAGCAGGTCACAGTCATGAAGCCATCAAAGCAAAAGAACTAATCCAAGGGCTGAGATGATTAATTAGT
TTAAAAATTAGTTAACACGAGGGAAAAGGCTGTCTGACAGCCAGGTCACGTTATCTTTACCTGTGGTCGA
AATGATTCGTGTCTGTCGATTTTAATTATTTTTTTGAAAGGCCGAAAATAAAGTTGTAAGAGATAAACCC
GCCTATATAAATTCATATATTTTCCTCTCCGCTTTGAATACTGTATTTTTACAACAATTACCAACAACAA
CAAAGAAGTTCCTATTCTCTAGAAAGTATAGGAACTTCATAACTTCGTATAGCATACATTATACGAAGTT
ATCTGCTTTAATGAGATATGCGAGAAGCCTATGATCGCATGATATTTGCTTTCAATTCTGTTGTGCACGT
TGTAAAAAACCTGAGCATGTGTAGCTCAGATCCTTACCGCCGGTTTCGGTTCATTCTAATGAATATATCA
CCCGTTACTATCGTATTTTTATGAATAATATTCTCCGTTCAATTTACTGATTGTACCCTACTACTTATAT
GTACAATATTAAAATGAAAACAATATATTGTGCTGAATAGGTTTATAGCGACATCTATGATAGAGCGCCA
CAATAACAAACAATTGCGTTTTATTATTACAAATCCAATTTTAAAAAAAGCGGCAGAACCGGTCAAACCT
AAAAGACTGATTACATAAATCTTATTCAAATTTCAAAAGTGCCCCAGGGGCTAGTATCTACGACACACCG
AGCGGCGAACTAATAACGCTCACTGAAGGGAACTCCGGTTCCCCGCCGGCGCGCATGGGTGAGATTCCTT
GAAGTTGAGTATTGGCCGTCCGCTCTACCGAAAGTTACGGGCACCATTCAACCCGGTCCAGCACGGCGGC
CGGGTAACCGACTTGCTGCCCCGAGAATTATGCAGCATTTTTTTGGTGTATGTGGGCCCCAAATGAAGTG
CAGGTCAAACCTTGACAGTGACGACAAATCGTTGGGCGGGTCCAGGGCGAATTTTGCGACAACATGTCGA
GGCTCAGCAGGAAGTTCCTATTCTCTAGAAAGTATAGGAACTTCATAACTTCGTATAGCATACATTATAC
GAAGTTATCAACAAACAACATTACAATTACTATTTACAATTACAATGACTTCAAAGGTGTATGATCCTGA
GCAGGTAAGTTTCTGCTTCTACCTTTGATATATATATAATAATTATCATTAATTAGTAGTAATATAATAT
TTCAAATATTTTTTTCAAAATAAAAGAATGTAGTATATAGCAATTGCTTTTCTGTAGTTTATAAGTGTGT
ATATTTTAATTTATAACTTTTCTAATATATGACCAAAATTTGTTGATGTGCAGAGAAAAAGAATGATAAC
TGGTCCACAATGGTGGGCAAGATGTAAACAGATGAACGTGCTTGATTCTTTCATTAATTACTACGATTCA
GAAAAGCACGCTGAGAATGCAGTTATCTTTCTTCACGGAAACGCTGCATCTTCATATTTGTGGAGACATG
TTGTGCCTCACATTGAACCAGTGGCTAGGTGTATTATCCCAGATCTTATCGGAATGGGAAAGTCTGGTAA
ATCTGGAAATGGTTCTTACAGACTTTTGGATCATTATAAGTACCTCACAGCTTGGTTCGAACTTCTCAAC
TTACCTAAGAAGATTATTTTCGTTGGACACGATTGGGGTGCTTGCTTGGCATTCCATTACTCATACGAAC
ACCAAGATAAGATCAAAGCTATAGTTCATGCAGAGAGTGTTGTGGATGTGATAGAATCTTGGGATGAGTG
GCCAGATATTGAAGAGGATATTGCTTTGATCAAGTCTGAAGAGGGAGAAAAGATGGTTCTCGAAAATAAC
TTTTTCGTGGAAACTATGCTTCCTTCAAAGATTATGAGAAAATTGGAACCAGAAGAGTTTGCTGCATATC
TCGAACCTTTCAAGGAAAAAGGAGAGGTTAGAAGGCCAACACTCAGTTGGCCTAGGGAAATACCATTAGT
TAAGGGAGGTAAACCTGATGTTGTGCAGATCGTGAGAAATTATAACGCTTACCTTAGGGCATCAGATGAT
TTGCCTAAGATGTTCATCGAGTCAGATCCAGGATTTTTCAGTAATGCTATAGTTGAAGGTGCAAAGAAAT
TTCCAAACACCGAGTTCGTTAAGGTGAAAGGATTGCATTTCTCACAAGAAGATGCTCCTGATGAGATGGG
AAAGTATATTAAGTCTTTTGTTGAAAGAGTGCTCAAAAACGAGCAGGGTTCTCGATCTGATGCTTCTGAA
GTAACGTCAACAAGCTCCCAGTCTGAGGTATGCACAGTGGAAACGCCAGGTTGTGTTGGTTCTTAAGCTT
CTCTAGCTAGAGTCGATCGACAAGCTCGAGTTTCTCCATAATAATGTGTGAGTAGTTCCCAGATAAGGGA
ATTAGGGTTCCTATAGGGTTTCGCTCATGTGTTGAGCATATAAGAAACCCTTAGTATGTATTTGTATTTG
TAAAATACTTCTATCAATAAAATTTCTAATTCCTAAAACCAAAATCCAGTACTAAAATCCAGATCGCTGC
AAGAATTCAAGCTTGGAGCCAACACTCGAATCCCCACCCGTTGGACCAAACCCGGCTCATTAAGCGTCGG
TTCAGATTTATTTCCTTTATTTAAAAAAAAGGAAAGGGTAAAAAATAGAAAATTGGAAACAGTTAAAGCC
CAAAATTGTAATTTACCGAGAATTGTAAATTTACCTGAAAACCCTACGCTATAGTTTCGACTATAAATAC
CAAACTTAGGACCTCACTTCAGAATCCCCTCGTCGCTGCGTCTCTCTCCCGCAACCTTCGATTTTCGTTT
ATTCGCATCCATCGGAGAGAGAAAACAATCAATAAGCGACCTACTACAAACAAGTAAGTAAGAGAAAAAC
CAAAAGAAGAAGAGAAACAACAAGAAGAAGTAATGGAGGACGCCAAAAACATAAAGAAAGGCCCGGCGCC
ATTCTATCCTCTAGAGGATGGAACCGCTGGAGAGCAACTGCATAAGGCTATGAAGAGATACGCCCTGGTT
CCTGGAACAATTGCTTTTACAGATGCACATATCGAGGTGAACATCACGTACGCGGAATACTTCGAAATGT
CCGTTCGGTTGGCAGAAGCTATGAAACGATATGGGCTGAATACAAATCACAGAATCGTCGTATGCAGTGA
AAACTCTCTTCAATTCTTTATGCCGGTGTTGGGCGCGTTATTTATCGGAGTTGCAGTTGCGCCCGCGAAC
GACATTTATAATGAACGTGAATTGCTCAACAGTATGAACATTTCGCAGCCTACCGTAGTGTTTGTTTCCA
AAAAGGGGTTGCAAAAAATTTTGAACGTGCAAAAAAAATTACCAATAATCCAGAAAATTATTATCATGGA
TTCTAAAACGGATTACCAGGGATTTCAGTCGATGTACACGTTCGTCACATCTCATCTACCTCCCGGTTTT
AATGAATACGATTTTGTACCAGAGTCCTTTGATCGTGACAAAACAATTGCACTGATAATGAATTCCTCTG
GATCTACTGGGTTACCTAAGGGTGTGGCCCTTCCGCATAGAACTGCCTGCGTCAGATTCTCGCATGCCAG
AGATCCTATTTTTGGCAATCAAATCATTCCGGATACTGCGATTTTAAGTGTTGTTCCATTCCATCACGGT
TTTGGAATGTTTACTACACTCGGATATTTGATATGTGGATTTCGAGTCGTCTTAATGTATAGATTTGAAG
AAGAGCTGTTTTTACGATCCCTTCAGGATTACAAAATTCAAAGTGCGTTGCTAGTACCAACCCTATTTTC
ATTCTTCGCCAAAAGCACTCTGATTGACAAATACGATTTATCTAATTTACACGAAATTGCTTCTGGGGGC
GCACCTCTTTCGAAAGAAGTCGGGGAAGCGGTTGCAAAACGCTTCCATCTTCCAGGGATACGACAAGGAT
ATGGGCTCACTGAGACTACATCAGCTATTCTGATTACACCCGAGGGGGATGATAAACCGGGCGCGGTCGG
TAAAGTTGTTCCATTTTTTGAAGCGAAGGTTGTGGATCTGGATACCGGGAAAACGCTGGGCGTTAATCAG
AGAGGCGAATTATGTGTCAGAGGACCTATGATTATGTCCGGTTATGTAAACAATCCGGAAGCGACCAACG
CCTTGATTGACAAGGATGGATGGCTACATTCTGGAGACATAGCTTACTGGGACGAGGACGAACACTTCTT
CATAGTTGACCGCTTGAAGTCTTTAATTAAATACAAAGGATATCAGGTGGCCCCCGCTGAATTGGAATCG
ATATTGTTACAACACCCCAACATCTTCGACGCGGGCGTGGCAGGTCTGCCCGACGATGACGCCGGTGAAC
TTCCCGCCGCCGTTGTTGTTTTGGAGCACGGAAAGACGATGACGGAAAAAGAGATCGTGGATTACGTCGC
CAGTCAAGTAACAACCGCGAAAAAGTTGCGCGGAGGAGTTGTGTTTGTGGACGAAGTACCGAAAGGTCTT
ACCGGAAAACTCGACGCAAGAAAAATCAGAGAGATCCTCATAAAGGCCAAGAAGGGCGGAAAGTCCAAAT
TGTAAGCTTGATCCCCCGTCGACAGCTAGCTATATCATCAATTTATGTATTACACATAATATCGCACTCA
GTCTTTCATCTACGGCAATGTACCAGCTGATATAATCAGTTATTGAAATATTTCTGAATTTAAACTTGCA
TCAATAAATTTATGTTTTTGCTTGGACTATAATACCTGACTTGTTATTTTATCAATAAATATTTAAACTA
TATTTCTTTCAAGATCGCTACTAGAATTCGAGCTCGGAGCCAACACTCGAATCCCCACCCGTTGGACCAA
ACCCGGCTCATTAAGCGTCGGTTCAGATTTATTTCCTTTATTTAAAAAAAAGGAAAGGGTAAAAAATAGA
AAATTGGAAACAGTTAAAGCCCAAAATTGTAATTTACCGAGAATTGTAAATTTACCTGAAAACCCTACGC
TATAGTTTCGACTATAAATACCAAACTTAGGACCTCACTTCAGAATCCCCTCGTCGCTGCGTCTCTCTCC
CGCAACCTTCGATTTTCGTTTATTCGCATCCATCGGAGAGAGAAAACAATCAATAAGCGACCTACTGTAT
TTTTACAACAATTACCAACAACAACAAACAACAAACAACATTACAATTACTATTTACAATTACAATGGCT
CCTAAGAAGAAGAGGAAGGTGATGAGCCAGTTCGACATCCTGTGCAAGACCCCCCCCAAGGTGCTGGTGC
GGCAGTTCGTGGAGAGATTCGAGAGGCCCAGCGGCGAGAAGATCGCCAGCTGTGCCGCCGAGCTGACCTA
CCTGTGCTGGATGATCACCCACAACGGCACCGCCATCAAGAGGGCCACCTTCATGAGCTACAACACCATC
ATCAGCAACAGCCTGAGCTTCGACATCGTGAACAAGAGCCTGCAGTTCAAGTACAAGACCCAGAAGGCCA
CCATCCTGGAGGCCAGCCTGAAGAAGCTGATCCCCGCCTGGGAGTTCACCATCATCCCTTACAACGGCCA
GAAGCACCAGAGCGACATCACCGACATCGTGTCCAGCCTGCAGCTGCAGTTCGAGAGCAGCGAGGAGGCC
GACAAGGGCAACAGCCACAGCAAGAAGATGCTGAAGGCCCTGCTGTCCGAGGGCGAGAGCATCTGGGAGA
TCACCGAGAAGATCCTGAACAGCTTCGAGTACACCAGCAGGTTCACCAAGACCAAGACCCTGTACCAGTT
CCTGTTCCTGGCCACATTCATCAACTGCGGCAGGTTCAGCGACATCAAGAACGTGGACCCCAAGAGCTTC
AAGCTGGTGCAGAACAAGTACCTGGGCGTGATCATTCAGTGCCTGGTGACCGAGACTAAGACAAGCGTGT
CCAGGTAAGTTTCTGCTTCTACCTTTGATATATATATAATAATTATCATTAATTAGTAGTAATATAATAT
TTCAAATATTTTTTTCAAAATAAAAGAATGTAGTATATAGCAATTGCTTTTCTGTAGTTTATAAGTGTGT
ATATTTTAATTTATAACTTTTCTAATATATGACCAAAATTTGTTGATGTGCAGGCACATCTACTTTTTCA
GCGCCAGAGGCAGGATCGACCCCCTGGTGTACCTGGACGAGTTCCTGAGGAACAGCGAGCCCGTGCTGAA
GAGAGTGAACAGGACCGGCAACAGCAGCAGCAACAAGCAGGAGTACCAGCTGCTGAAGGACAACCTGGTG
CGCAGCTACAACAAGGCCCTGAAGAAGAACGCCCCCTACCCCATCTTCGCTATCAAGAACGGCCCTAAGA
GCCACATCGGCAGGCACCTGATGACCAGCTTTCTGAGCATGAAGGGCCTGACCGAGCTGACAAACGTGGT
GGGCAACTGGAGCGACAAGAGGGCCTCCGCCGTGGCCAGGACCACCTACACCCACCAGATCACCGCCATC
CCCGACCACTACTTCGCCCTGGTGTCCAGGTACTACGCCTACGACCCCATCAGCAAGGAGATGATCGCCC
TGAAGGACGAGACTAACCCCATCGAGGAGTGGCAGCACATCGAGCAGCTGAAGGGCAGCGCCGAGGGCAG
CATCAGATACCCCGCCTGGAACGGCATCATCAGCCAGGAGGTGCTGGACTACCTGAGCAGCTACATCAAC
AGGCGGATCTGAGCTTCTCTAGCTAGAGTCGATCGACAAGCTCGAGTTTCTCCATAATAATGTGTGAGTA
GTTCCCAGATAAGGGAATTAGGGTTCCTATAGGGTTTCGCTCATGTGTTGAGCATATAAGAAACCCTTAG
TATGTATTTGTATTTGTAAAATACTTCTATCAATAAAATTTCTAATTCCTAAAACCAAAATCCAGTACTA
AAATCCAGATCGCTTTACGAGGATGCACATGTGACCGAGGGACACGAAGTGATCCGTTTAAACTATCAGT
GTTTGACAGGATATATTGGCGGGTAAACCTAAGAGAAAAGAGCGTTTATTAGAATAATCGGATATTTAAA
AGGGCGTGAAAAGGTTTATCCGTTCGTCCATTTGTATGTGCCAGCCGCCTTTGCGACGCTCACCGGGCTG
GTTGCCCTCGCCGCTGGGCTGGCGGCCGTCTATGGCCCTGCAAACGCGCCAGAAACGCCGTCGAAGCCGT
GTGCGAGACACCGCGGCCGCCGGCGTTGTGGATACCTCGCGGAAAACTTGGCCCTCACTGACAGATGAGG
GGCGGACGTTGACACTTGAGGGGCCGACTCACCCGGCGCGGCGTTGACAGATGAGGGGCAGGCTCGATTT
CGGCCGGCGACGTGGAGCTGGCCAGCCTCGCAAATCGGCGAAAACGCCTGATTTTACGCGAGTTTCCCAC
AGATGATGTGGACAAGCCTGGGGATAAGTGCCCTGCGGTATTGACACTTGAGGGGCGCGACTACTGACAG
ATGAGGGGCGCGATCCTTGACACTTGAGGGGCAGAGTGCTGACAGATGAGGGGCGCACCTATTGACATTT
GAGGGGCTGTCCACAGGCAGAAAATCCAGCATTTGCAAGGGTTTCCGCCCGTTTTTCGGCCACCGCTAAC
CTGTCTTTTAACCTGCTTTTAAACCAATATTTATAAACCTTGTTTTTAACCAGGGCTGCGCCCTGTGCGC
GTGACCGCGCACGCCGAAGGGGGGTGCCCCCCCTTCTCGAACCCTCCCGGCCCGCTAACGCGGGCCTCCC
ATCCCCCCAGGGGCTGCGCCCCTCGGCCGCGAACGGCCTCACCCCAAAAATGGCAGCGCTGGCCAATTCC
CGAGTGCGCGGAACCCCTATTTGTTTATTTTTCTAAATACATTCAAATATGTATCCGCTCATGAGACAAT
AACCCTGATAAATGCTTCAATAATATTGAAAAAGGAAGAGTATGGCTAAAATGAGAATATCACCGGAATT
GAAAAAACTGATCGAAAAATACCGCTGCGTAAAAGATACGGAAGGAATGTCTCCTGCTAAGGTATATAAG
CTGGTGGGAGAAAATGAAAACCTATATTTAAAAATGACGGACAGCCGGTATAAAGGGACCACCTATGATG
TGGAACGGGAAAAGGACATGATGCTATGGCTGGAAGGAAAGCTGCCTGTTCCAAAGGTCCTGCACTTTGA
ACGGCATGATGGCTGGAGCAATCTGCTCATGAGTGAGGCCGATGGCGTCCTTTGCTCGGAAGAGTATGAA
GATGAACAAAGCCCTGAAAAGATTATCGAGCTGTATGCGGAGTGCATCAGGCTCTTTCACTCCATCGACA
TATCGGATTGTCCCTATACGAATAGCTTAGACAGCCGCTTAGCCGAATTGGATTACTTACTGAATAACGA
TCTGGCCGATGTGGATTGCGAAAACTGGGAAGAGGACACTCCATTTAAAGATCCGCGCGAGCTGTATGAT
TTTTTAAAGACGGAAAAGCCCGAAGAGGAACTTGTCTTTTCCCACGGCGACCTGGGAGACAGCAACATCT
TTGTGAAAGATGGCAAAGTAAGTGGCTTTATTGATCTTGGGAGAAGCGGCAGGGCGGACAAGTGGTATGA
CATTGCCTTCTGCGTCCGGTCGCTCAGGGAGGATATCGGGGAAGAACAGTATGTCGAGCTATTTTTTGAC
TTACTGGGGATCAAGCCTGATTGGGAGAAAATAAAATATTATATTTTACTGGATGAATTGTTTTAGCTGT
CAGACCAAGTTTACTCATATATACTTTAGATTGATTTAAAACTTCATTTTTAATTTAAAAGGATCTAGGT
GAAGATCCTTTTTGATAATCTCATGACCAAAATCCCTTAACGTGAGTTTTCGTTCCACTGAGCGTCAGAC
CCCGTAGAAAAGATCAAAGGATCTTCTTGAGATCCTTTTTTTCTGCGCGTAATCTGCTGCTTGCAAACAA
AAAAACCACCGCTACCAGCGGTGGTTTGTTTGCCGGATCAAGAGCTACCAACTCTTTTTCCGAAGGTAAC
TGGCTTCAGCAGAGCGCAGATACCAAATACTGTTCTTCTAGTGTAGCCGTAGTTAGGCCACCACTTCAAG
AACTCTGTAGCACCGCCTACATACCTCGCTCTGCTAATCCTGTTACCAGTGGCTGCTGCCAGTGGCGATA
AGTCGTGTCTTACCGGGTTGGACTCAAGACGATAGTTACCGGATAAGGCGCAGCGGTCGGGCTGAACGGG
GGGTTCGTGCACACAGCCCAGCTTGGAGCGAACGACCTACACCGAACTGAGATACCTACAGCGTGAGCTA
TGAGAAAGCGCCACGCTTCCCGAAGGGAGAAAGGCGGACAGGTATCCGGTAAGCGGCAGGGTCGGAACAG
GAGAGCGCACGAGGGAGCTTCCAGGGGGAAACGCCTGGTATCTTTATAGTCCTGTCGGGTTTCGCCACCT
CTGACTTGAGCGTCGATTTTTGTGATGCTCGTCAGGGGGGCGGAGCCTATGGAAAAACGCCAGCAACGCG
GCCTTTTTACGGTTCCTGGCAGATCCTAGATGTGGCGCAACGATGCCGGCGACAAGCAGGAGCGCACCGA
CTTCTTCCGCATCAAGTGTTTTGGCTCTCAGGCCGAGGCCCACGGCAAGTATTTGGGCAAGGGGTCGCTG
GTATTCGTGCAGGGCAAGATTCGGAATACCAAGTACGAGAAGGACGGCCAGACGGTCTACGGGACCGACT
TCATTGCCGATAAGGTGGATTATCTGGACACCAAGGCACCAGGCGGGTCAAATCAGGAATAAGGGCACAT
TGCCCCGGCGTGAGTCGGGGCAATCCCGCAAGGAGGGTGAATGAATCGGACGTTTGACCGGAAGGCATAC
AGGCAAGAACTGATCGACGCGGGGTTTTCCGCCGAGGATGCCGAAACCATCGCAAGCCGCACCGTCATGC
GTGCGCCCCGCGAAACCTTCCAGTCCGTCGGCTCGATGGTCCAGCAAGCTACGGCCAAGATCGAGCGCGA
CAGCGTGCAACTGGCTCCCCCTGCCCTGCCCGCGCCATCGGCCGCCGTGGAGCGTTCGCGTCGTCTTGAA
CAGGAGGCGGCAGGTTTGGCGAAGTCGATGACCATCGACACGCGAGGAACTATGACGACCAAGAAGCGAA
AAACCGCCGGCGAGGACCTGGCAAAACAGGTCAGCGAGGCCAAGCAGGCCGCGTTGCTGAAACACACGAA
GCAGCAGATCAAGGAAATGCAGCTTTCCTTGTTCGATATTGCGCCGTGGCCGGACACGATGCGAGCGATG
CCAAACGACACGGCCCGCTCTGCCCTGTTCACCACGCGCAACAAGAAAATCCCGCGCGAGGCGCTGCAAA
ACAAGGTCATTTTCCACGTCAACAAGGACGTGAAGATCACCTACACCGGCGTCGAGCTGCGGGCCGACGA
TGACGAACTGGTGTGGCAGCAGGTGTTGGAGTACGCGAAGCGCACCCCTATCGGCGAGCCGATCACCTTC
ACGTTCTACGAGCTTTGCCAGGACCTGGGCTGGTCGATCAATGGCCGGTATTACACGAAGGCCGAGGAAT
GCCTGTCGCGCCTACAGGCGACGGCGATGGGCTTCACGTCCGACCGCGTTGGGCACCTGGAATCGGTGTC
GCTGCTGCACCGCTTCCGCGTCCTGGACCGTGGCAAGAAAACGTCCCGTTGCCAGGTCCTGATCGACGAG
GAAATCGTCGTGCTGTTTGCTGGCGACCACTACACGAAATTCATATGGGAGAAGTACCGCAAGCTGTCGC
CGACGGCCCGACGGATGTTCGACTATTTCAGCTCGCACCGGGAGCCGTACCCGCTCAAGCTGGAAACCTT
CCGCCTCATGTGCGGATCGGATTCCACCCGCGTGAAGAAGTGGCGCGAGCAGGTCGGCGAAGCCTGCGAA
GAGTTGCGAGGCAGCGGCCTGGTGGAACACGCCTGGGTCAATGATGACCTGGTGCATTGCAAACGCTAGG
GCCTTGTGGGGTCAGTTCCGGCTGGGGGTTCAGCAGCCCCTGCTCGGATCTGTTGGACCGGACAGTAGTC
ATGGTTGATGGGCTGCCTGTATCGAGTGGTGATTTTGTGCCGAGCTGCCGGTCGGGGAGCTGTTGGCTGG
CTGGTGGCAGGATATATTGTGGTGTAAACAAATTGACGCTTAGACAACTTAATAACACATTGCGGACGTT
TTTAATGTACTGGGGTTGAACACTCT
Features (pLannotate 1.2.2; 25 found; start..end, strand, type, name):
    824..844     +  misc_feature   TMV Ω (fragment): translational enhancer from the tobacco mosaic virus 5'-leader sequence (Gallie et al., 1988)
    845..878     +  protein_bind   FRT (minimal): supports FLP-mediated excision but not integration (Turan and Bode, 2011) FLP recombinase from the Saccharomyces cerevisiae 2μ plasmid
    879..912     +  protein_bind   loxP: Cre-mediated recombination occurs in the 8-bp core sequence (GCATACAT). Cre recombinase
    913..1620    +  terminator     OCS terminator: octopine synthase terminator
   1621..1654    +  protein_bind   FRT (minimal): supports FLP-mediated excision but not integration (Turan and Bode, 2011) FLP recombinase from the Saccharomyces cerevisiae 2μ plasmid
   1655..1688    +  protein_bind   loxP: Cre-mediated recombination occurs in the 8-bp core sequence (GCATACAT). Cre recombinase
   1689..1723    +  misc_feature   TMV Ω (fragment): translational enhancer from the tobacco mosaic virus 5'-leader sequence (Gallie et al., 1988)
   1755..1943    +  intron         IV2 intron: modified second intron of the potato ST-LS1 gene (Vancanneyt et al., 1990)
   1941..2846    +  CDS            LUCI_RENRE: Experimental evidence at protein level: Swiss-Prot protein existence level 1. Upon binding the substrate, the enzyme catalyzes an oxygenation, producing a very short-lived hydroperoxide that cyclizes into a dioxetanone structure, which collapses, releasing a CO(2) molecule. The spontaneous breakdown of the dioxetanone releases the energy (about 50 kcal/mole) that is necessary to generate the excited state of the coelenteramide product, which is the singlet form of the monoanion. In vivo the product undergoes the process of nonradiative energy transfer to an accessory protein, a green fluoresce
   2853..2927    +  CDS            DREB2A (fragment): DRE2A_ARATH - Also known as ERF045. Experimental evidence at protein level: Swiss-Prot protein existence level 1. Transcriptional activator that binds specifically to the DNA sequence 5'-[AG]CCGAC-3'. Binding to the C-repeat/DRE element mediates high salinity- and dehydration-inducible transcription. From Arabidopsis thaliana (Mouse-ear cress).
   2971..3145    +  polyA_signal   CaMV poly(A) signal: cauliflower mosaic virus polyadenylation signal
   3533..5182    +  CDS            LUCI_PHOPY: Experimental evidence at protein level: Swiss-Prot protein existence level 1. Produces green light with a wavelength of 562 nm. From Photinus pyralis (Common eastern firefly) (Lampyris pyralis).
   5205..5405    +  terminator     gene 7 terminator: transcription terminator for octopine-type Ti plasmid gene 7
   5748..5803    +  misc_feature   TMV Ω: translational enhancer from the tobacco mosaic virus 5'-leader sequence (Gallie et al., 1988)
   5805..6515    +  CDS            FLPo (fragment): nuclear-targeted site-specific recombinase FLPo is a mouse codon-optimized fusion between the SV40 nuclear localization signal and a thermostable version of the Saccharomyces cerevisiae site-specific recombinase FLP. Recombination occurs at FRT sequences.
   6515..6703    +  intron         IV2 intron: modified second intron of the potato ST-LS1 gene (Vancanneyt et al., 1990)
   6701..7292    +  CDS            FLPo (fragment): nuclear-targeted site-specific recombinase FLPo is a mouse codon-optimized fusion between the SV40 nuclear localization signal and a thermostable version of the Saccharomyces cerevisiae site-specific recombinase FLP. Recombination occurs at FRT sequences.
   7327..7501    +  polyA_signal   CaMV poly(A) signal: cauliflower mosaic virus polyadenylation signal
   7564..7588    +  misc_feature   RB T-DNA repeat: right border repeat from nopaline C58 T-DNA
   7685..8316    +  rep_origin     oriV: incP origin of replication
   8407..8511    +  promoter       AmpR promoter: bla
   8512..9306    +  CDS            KanR: aminoglycoside phosphotransferase; aphA-3; confers resistance to kanamycin
   9477..10065   +  rep_origin     ori: high-copy-number ColE1/pMB1/pBR322/pUC origin of replication
  10401..11546   +  CDS            trfA: TRFA_ECOLX - Experimental evidence at protein level: Swiss-Prot protein existence level 1. Also involved in plasmid copy number control, promoting intermolecular coupling of protein bound iterons at oriV, which inhibits replication initiation. From Escherichia coli.
  11695..11719   +  misc_feature   LB T-DNA repeat: left border repeat from nopaline C58 T-DNA
