[The description below was written by a language model from this plasmid's Addgene catalogue record and pLannotate feature annotations shown in this document.]
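Description:
LLP760_L2pV1_OR-OCS_TCTP-Flp is a plant expression and synthetic biology construct built in the pAGM4673 backbone, a binary T-DNA vector. The annotated 11.8 kb sequence shows nopaline-type left and right border repeats flanking the payload. Outside the borders are an incP oriV with its trfA replication protein, which gives broad-host-range maintenance, a ColE1/pUC-type origin for E. coli, and a kanamycin resistance gene driven by the bla promoter for bacterial selection.

The T-DNA carries three transcription units. The first is the recombinase-responsive OR gate, recorded as Act2::FRT-loxP-OCS-FRT-loxP::Rluc. In it, an octopine synthase terminator flanked on each side by a minimal FRT site and a loxP site lies within a split TMV Ω leader, between the Act2 promoter and a Renilla luciferase coding sequence. The luciferase contains an IV2 intron, which restricts expression to eukaryotic cells. It also carries a C-terminal PEST destabilising tag, which the annotation software matches to a DREB2A fragment, and is followed by a CaMV poly(A) signal. The terminator blocks read-through until either Flp or Cre excises it, so either input switches on Rluc. The second unit is TCTP1::Fluc, a firefly luciferase with a gene 7 terminator, which presumably serves as a normalisation reporter. The third is TCTP1::FlpO, an intron-interrupted FLPo with a TMV Ω leader and CaMV poly(A) signal. The promoters themselves are named only in the catalogue fields and are not annotated in the feature table.

Because Flp is supplied constitutively from the same plasmid, the construct represents the one-input state of the OR gate. It was made as part of work on synthetic memory circuits for plant cell reprogramming.
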