Addgene plasmid #192419: LLP760_L2pV1_OR-OCS_TCTP-Flp
Purpose: To act as a 1-input state of the OR gate.
Depositing lab: Ryan Lister. Depositing organization: University of Western Australia. Publication: Synthetic memory circuits for stable cell reprogramming in plants. Lloyd JPB, Ly F, Gong P, Pflueger J, Swain T, Pflueger C, Fourie E, Khan MA, Kidd BN, Lister R. Nat Biotechnol. 2022 Jul 4. pii: 10.1038/s41587-022-01383-2. doi: 10.1038/s41587-022-01383-2. PubMed 35788565.
Backbone
  Vector backbone: pAGM4673
  Backbone manufacturer: Sylvestre Marillonnet
  Vector type: Plant Expression, Synthetic Biology
Growth in bacteria
  Bacterial resistance: Kanamycin, 50 μg/mL
  Growth temperature: 30°C
  Growth strain: DH5alpha
  Copy number: Unknown
Gene/Insert
  Gene/Insert name: Act2::FRT-loxP-OCS-FRT-loxP::Rluc
  Species: Renilla reniformis
  Tag / fusion protein: PEST (C terminal on insert)
  Cloning method: Restriction Enzyme; 5′ cloning site unknown (unknown if destroyed)
Terms and licenses: Academic/Nonprofit Terms; Industry Terms: Not Available to Industry
Depositor comments: Other genes: TCTP1::Fluc, TCTP1::FlpO
How to cite: LLP760_L2pV1_OR-OCS_TCTP-Flp was a gift from Ryan Lister (Addgene plasmid # 192419 ; http://n2t.net/addgene:192419 ; RRID:Addgene_192419)
